Addgene plasmid #138160: YE1-BE4max-CP1028
Purpose: C-to-T base editor
Depositing lab: David Liu. Publication: Evaluation and minimization of Cas9-independent off-target DNA editing by cytosine base editors. Doman JL, Raguram A, Newby GA, Liu DR. Nat Biotechnol. 2020 Feb 10. pii: 10.1038/s41587-020-0414-6. doi: 10.1038/s41587-020-0414-6. PubMed 32042165.
Backbone
  Vector backbone: pBR322/CMV
  Vector type: Mammalian Expression
Growth in bacteria
  Bacterial resistance: Ampicillin, 100 μg/mL
  Growth temperature: 37°C
  Growth strain: DH5alpha
  Copy number: High Copy
Gene/Insert
  Gene/Insert name: rAPOBEC1(YE1)-nSpCas9 (CP1028) -UGI-UGI
  Species: Synthetic; fusion of genes derived from R. norvegicus, S. pyogenes, and Bacillus phage PBS2
  Mutation: Within rAPOBEC1 W90Y + R126E; within Cas9 (CP1028) D1116A
  Promoter: CMV
  Tag / fusion protein: NLS (N terminal on insert); NLS (C terminal on insert)
  Cloning method: Ligation Independent Cloning
Terms and licenses: Academic/Nonprofit Terms; Industry Terms: Not Available to Industry
How to cite: YE1-BE4max-CP1028 was a gift from David Liu (Addgene plasmid # 138160 ; http://n2t.net/addgene:138160 ; RRID:Addgene_138160)
