[The description below was written by a language model from this plasmid's Addgene catalogue record and pLannotate feature annotations shown in this document.]
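Description:
YE1-BE4max-CP1028 is a mammalian expression plasmid encoding a C-to-T (cytosine) base editor. It is built on a pBR322/CMV-type backbone and maintained in E. coli through a high-copy ColE1/pUC-family origin and an ampicillin resistance (β-lactamase) gene with its own promoter. Short remnants of lac regulatory elements, a pBR322 bom region, an SV40 promoter fragment and a multiple cloning site are also annotated, and appear to be backbone leftovers rather than functional parts of the payload. No mammalian selection marker or reporter is annotated.

The payload is a single synthetic fusion protein driven by the CMV enhancer/promoter and terminated by the bovine growth hormone polyadenylation signal. A T7 promoter sits just upstream of the coding region. The open reading frame begins with rat APOBEC1 cytidine deaminase carrying the W90Y and R126E substitutions (the YE1 variant). This is followed by a circularly permuted Streptococcus pyogenes Cas9 nickase. The permutation shows in the feature table as a C-terminal Cas9 segment placed ahead of the N-terminal portion and the remaining C-terminal sequence. The nickase mutation is recorded as D1116A in the permuted numbering, and the annotation identifies it as the D10A change. The record describes two copies of the phage PBS2 uracil glycosylase inhibitor (UGI) at the C-terminal end, although the automated annotation marks only one. UGI blocks excision of the uracil produced by deamination, favouring a C-to-T outcome. Nuclear localisation signals flank the fusion at both termini.

The associated study evaluated and sought to minimise Cas9-independent off-target DNA editing by cytosine base editors. No guide RNA cassette is annotated, so a guide would have to be supplied separately.
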