Features (pLannotate 1.2.2; 19 found; start..end, strand, type, name):
    132..335     +  promoter       CMV promoter: human cytomegalovirus (CMV) immediate early promoter
    377..395     +  promoter       T7 promoter: promoter for bacteriophage T7 RNA polymerase
    466..1149    +  CDS            Apobec1: ABEC1_RAT - Experimental evidence at protein level: Swiss-Prot protein existence level 1. Catalytic component of the apolipoprotein B mRNA editing enzyme complex which is responsible for the postranscriptional editing of a CAA codon for Gln to a UAA codon for stop in the APOB mRNA. May also play a role in the epigenetic regulation of gene expression by participating in DNA demethylation. From Rattus norvegicus (Rat).
   1246..2268    +  CDS            Cas9(C) (fragment): C-terminal portion of Streptococcus pyogenes Cas9 (Zetsche et al., 2015)
   2332..3933    +  CDS            dCas9(N): N-terminal portion of catalytically inactive Streptococcus pyogenes dCas9 carrying the D10A mutation (Zetsche et al., 2015)
   3934..5409    +  CDS            Cas9(C) (fragment): C-terminal portion of Streptococcus pyogenes Cas9 (Zetsche et al., 2015)
   5719..5967    +  CDS            UGI: UNGI_BPPB2 - Experimental evidence at protein level: Swiss-Prot protein existence level 1. This protein binds specifically and reversibly to the host uracil-DNA glycosylase, preventing removal of uracil residues from PBS2 DNA by the host uracil-excision repair system. From Bacillus phage PBS2 (Bacteriophage PBS2).
   6085..6309    +  polyA_signal   bGH poly(A) signal: bovine growth hormone polyadenylation signal
   6313..6334    +  promoter       SV40 promoter (fragment): SV40 enhancer and early promoter
   6339..6355    +  misc_feature   MCS (fragment): pBluescript multiple cloning site
   6404..6420    -  protein_bind   lac operator: The lac repressor binds to the lac operator to inhibit transcription in E. coli. This inhibition can be relieved by adding lactose or isopropyl-β-D-thiogalactopyranoside (IPTG). lac repressor encoded by lacI
   6428..6458    -  promoter       lac promoter: promoter for the E. coli lac operon
   6473..6494    -  protein_bind   CAP binding site: CAP binding activates transcription in the presence of cAMP. E. coli catabolite activator protein
   6507..6599    -  CDS            lacI (fragment): lac repressor; lacI; The lac repressor binds to the lac operator to inhibit transcription in E. coli. This inhibition can be relieved by adding lactose or isopropyl-β-D-thiogalactopyranoside (IPTG).
   6782..7370    -  rep_origin     ori: high-copy-number ColE1/pMB1/pBR322/pUC origin of replication
   7541..8401    -  CDS            AmpR: β-lactamase; bla; confers resistance to ampicillin, carbenicillin, and related antibiotics
   8402..8506    -  promoter       AmpR promoter: bla
   8577..8621    -  misc_feature   bom (fragment): basis of mobility region from pBR322
   8776..131     +  enhancer       CMV enhancer (across the origin): human cytomegalovirus immediate early enhancer
>Addgene plasmid #138160 | YE1-BE4max-CP1028 | addgene full sequence | sequence record 272345 | Addgene NGS Result
ATATGCCAAGTACGCCCCCTATTGACGTCAATGACGGTAAATGGCCCGCCTGGCATTATGCCCAGTACAT
GACCTTATGGGACTTTCCTACTTGGCAGTACATCTACGTATTAGTCATCGCTATTACCATGGTGATGCGG
TTTTGGCAGTACATCAATGGGCGTGGATAGCGGTTTGACTCACGGGGATTTCCAAGTCTCCACCCCATTG
ACGTCAATGGGAGTTTGTTTTGGCACCAAAATCAACGGGACTTTCCAAAATGTCGTAACAACTCCGCCCC
ATTGACGCAAATGGGCGGTAGGCGTGTACGGTGGGAGGTCTATATAAGCAGAGCTGGTTTAGTGAACCGT
CAGATCCGCTAGAGATCCGCGGCCGCTAATACGACTCACTATAGGGAGAGCCGCCACCATGAAACGGACA
GCCGACGGAAGCGAGTTCGAGTCACCAAAGAAGAAGCGGAAAGTCTCCTCAGAGACTGGGCCTGTCGCCG
TCGATCCAACCCTGCGCCGCCGGATTGAACCTCACGAGTTTGAAGTGTTCTTTGACCCCCGGGAGCTGAG
AAAGGAGACATGCCTGCTGTACGAGATCAACTGGGGAGGCAGGCACTCCATCTGGAGGCACACCTCTCAG
AACACAAATAAGCACGTGGAGGTGAACTTCATCGAGAAGTTTACCACAGAGCGGTACTTCTGCCCCAATA
CCAGATGTAGCATCACATGGTTTCTGAGCTATTCCCCTTGCGGAGAGTGTAGCAGGGCCATCACCGAGTT
CCTGTCCAGATATCCACACGTGACACTGTTTATCTACATCGCCAGGCTGTATCACCACGCAGACCCAGAG
AATAGGCAGGGCCTGCGCGATCTGATCAGCTCCGGCGTGACCATCCAGATCATGACAGAGCAGGAGTCCG
GCTACTGCTGGCGGAACTTCGTGAATTATTCTCCTAGCAACGAGGCCCACTGGCCTAGGTACCCACACCT
GTGGGTGCGCCTGTACGTGCTGGAGCTGTATTGCATCATCCTGGGCCTGCCCCCTTGTCTGAATATCCTG
CGGAGAAAGCAGCCCCAGCTGACCTTCTTTACAATCGCCCTGCAGTCTTGTCACTATCAGAGGCTGCCAC
CCCACATCCTGTGGGCCACAGGCCTGAAGTCTGGAGGATCTAGCGGAGGATCCTCTGGCAGCGAGACACC
AGGAACAAGCGAGTCAGCAACACCAGAGAGCAGTGGCGGCAGCAGCGGCGGCAGCGAAATCGGCAAGGCT
ACCGCCAAGTACTTCTTCTACAGCAACATCATGAACTTTTTCAAGACCGAGATTACCCTGGCCAACGGCG
AGATCCGGAAGCGGCCTCTGATCGAGACAAACGGCGAAACCGGGGAGATCGTGTGGGATAAGGGCCGGGA
TTTTGCCACCGTGCGGAAAGTGCTGAGCATGCCCCAAGTGAATATCGTGAAAAAGACCGAGGTGCAGACA
GGCGGCTTCAGCAAAGAGTCTATCCTGCCCAAGAGGAACAGCGATAAGCTGATCGCCAGAAAGAAGGACT
GGGACCCTAAGAAGTACGGCGGCTTCGACAGCCCCACCGTGGCCTATTCTGTGCTGGTGGTGGCCAAAGT
GGAAAAGGGCAAGTCCAAGAAACTGAAGAGTGTGAAAGAGCTGCTGGGGATCACCATCATGGAAAGAAGC
AGCTTCGAGAAGAATCCCATCGACTTTCTGGAAGCCAAGGGCTACAAAGAAGTGAAAAAGGACCTGATCA
TCAAGCTGCCTAAGTACTCCCTGTTCGAGCTGGAAAACGGCCGGAAGAGAATGCTGGCCTCTGCCGGCGA
ACTGCAGAAGGGAAACGAACTGGCCCTGCCCTCCAAATATGTGAACTTCCTGTACCTGGCCAGCCACTAT
GAGAAGCTGAAGGGCTCCCCCGAGGATAATGAGCAGAAACAGCTGTTTGTGGAACAGCACAAGCACTACC
TGGACGAGATCATCGAGCAGATCAGCGAGTTCTCCAAGAGAGTGATCCTGGCCGACGCTAATCTGGACAA
AGTGCTGTCCGCCTACAACAAGCACCGGGATAAGCCCATCAGAGAGCAGGCCGAGAATATCATCCACCTG
TTTACCCTGACCAATCTGGGAGCCCCTGCCGCCTTCAAGTACTTTGACACCACCATCGACCGGAAGAGGT
ACACCAGCACCAAAGAGGTGCTGGACGCCACCCTGATCCACCAGAGCATCACCGGCCTGTACGAGACACG
GATCGACCTGTCTCAGCTGGGAGGCGACGGCGGATCAGGAGGCTCTGGCGGTTCAGGTGGATCAGGCGGT
AGCGGAGGTTCAGGTGGTATGGACAAGAAGTACAGCATCGGCCTGGCCATCGGCACCAACTCTGTGGGCT
GGGCCGTGATCACCGACGAGTACAAGGTGCCCAGCAAGAAATTCAAGGTGCTGGGCAACACCGACCGGCA
CAGCATCAAGAAGAACCTGATCGGAGCCCTGCTGTTCGACAGCGGCGAAACAGCCGAGGCCACCCGGCTG
AAGAGAACCGCCAGAAGAAGATACACCAGACGGAAGAACCGGATCTGCTATCTGCAAGAGATCTTCAGCA
ACGAGATGGCCAAGGTGGACGACAGCTTCTTCCACAGACTGGAAGAGTCCTTCCTGGTGGAAGAGGATAA
GAAGCACGAGCGGCACCCCATCTTCGGCAACATCGTGGACGAGGTGGCCTACCACGAGAAGTACCCCACC
ATCTACCACCTGAGAAAGAAACTGGTGGACAGCACCGACAAGGCCGACCTGCGGCTGATCTATCTGGCCC
TGGCCCACATGATCAAGTTCCGGGGCCACTTCCTGATCGAGGGCGACCTGAACCCCGACAACAGCGACGT
GGACAAGCTGTTCATCCAGCTGGTGCAGACCTACAACCAGCTGTTCGAGGAAAACCCCATCAACGCCAGC
GGCGTGGACGCCAAGGCCATCCTGTCTGCCAGACTGAGCAAGAGCAGACGGCTGGAAAATCTGATCGCCC
AGCTGCCCGGCGAGAAGAAGAATGGCCTGTTCGGAAACCTGATTGCCCTGAGCCTGGGCCTGACCCCCAA
CTTCAAGAGCAACTTCGACCTGGCCGAGGATGCCAAACTGCAGCTGAGCAAGGACACCTACGACGACGAC
CTGGACAACCTGCTGGCCCAGATCGGCGACCAGTACGCCGACCTGTTTCTGGCCGCCAAGAACCTGTCCG
ACGCCATCCTGCTGAGCGACATCCTGAGAGTGAACACCGAGATCACCAAGGCCCCCCTGAGCGCCTCTAT
GATCAAGAGATACGACGAGCACCACCAGGACCTGACCCTGCTGAAAGCTCTCGTGCGGCAGCAGCTGCCT
GAGAAGTACAAAGAGATTTTCTTCGACCAGAGCAAGAACGGCTACGCCGGCTACATTGACGGCGGAGCCA
GCCAGGAAGAGTTCTACAAGTTCATCAAGCCCATCCTGGAAAAGATGGACGGCACCGAGGAACTGCTCGT
GAAGCTGAACAGAGAGGACCTGCTGCGGAAGCAGCGGACCTTCGACAACGGCAGCATCCCCCACCAGATC
CACCTGGGAGAGCTGCACGCCATTCTGCGGCGGCAGGAAGATTTTTACCCATTCCTGAAGGACAACCGGG
AAAAGATCGAGAAGATCCTGACCTTCCGCATCCCCTACTACGTGGGCCCTCTGGCCAGGGGAAACAGCAG
ATTCGCCTGGATGACCAGAAAGAGCGAGGAAACCATCACCCCCTGGAACTTCGAGGAAGTGGTGGACAAG
GGCGCTTCCGCCCAGAGCTTCATCGAGCGGATGACCAACTTCGATAAGAACCTGCCCAACGAGAAGGTGC
TGCCCAAGCACAGCCTGCTGTACGAGTACTTCACCGTGTATAACGAGCTGACCAAAGTGAAATACGTGAC
CGAGGGAATGAGAAAGCCCGCCTTCCTGAGCGGCGAGCAGAAAAAGGCCATCGTGGACCTGCTGTTCAAG
ACCAACCGGAAAGTGACCGTGAAGCAGCTGAAAGAGGACTACTTCAAGAAAATCGAGTGCTTCGACTCCG
TGGAAATCTCCGGCGTGGAAGATCGGTTCAACGCCTCCCTGGGCACATACCACGATCTGCTGAAAATTAT
CAAGGACAAGGACTTCCTGGACAATGAGGAAAACGAGGACATTCTGGAAGATATCGTGCTGACCCTGACA
CTGTTTGAGGACAGAGAGATGATCGAGGAACGGCTGAAAACCTATGCCCACCTGTTCGACGACAAAGTGA
TGAAGCAGCTGAAGCGGCGGAGATACACCGGCTGGGGCAGGCTGAGCCGGAAGCTGATCAACGGCATCCG
GGACAAGCAGTCCGGCAAGACAATCCTGGATTTCCTGAAGTCCGACGGCTTCGCCAACAGAAACTTCATG
CAGCTGATCCACGACGACAGCCTGACCTTTAAAGAGGACATCCAGAAAGCCCAGGTGTCCGGCCAGGGCG
ATAGCCTGCACGAGCACATTGCCAATCTGGCCGGCAGCCCCGCCATTAAGAAGGGCATCCTGCAGACAGT
GAAGGTGGTGGACGAGCTCGTGAAAGTGATGGGCCGGCACAAGCCCGAGAACATCGTGATCGAAATGGCC
AGAGAGAACCAGACCACCCAGAAGGGACAGAAGAACAGCCGCGAGAGAATGAAGCGGATCGAAGAGGGCA
TCAAAGAGCTGGGCAGCCAGATCCTGAAAGAACACCCCGTGGAAAACACCCAGCTGCAGAACGAGAAGCT
GTACCTGTACTACCTGCAGAATGGGCGGGATATGTACGTGGACCAGGAACTGGACATCAACCGGCTGTCC
GACTACGATGTGGACCATATCGTGCCTCAGAGCTTTCTGAAGGACGACTCCATCGACAACAAGGTGCTGA
CCAGAAGCGACAAGAACCGGGGCAAGAGCGACAACGTGCCCTCCGAAGAGGTCGTGAAGAAGATGAAGAA
CTACTGGCGGCAGCTGCTGAACGCCAAGCTGATTACCCAGAGAAAGTTCGACAATCTGACCAAGGCCGAG
AGAGGCGGCCTGAGCGAACTGGATAAGGCCGGCTTCATCAAGAGACAGCTGGTGGAAACCCGGCAGATCA
CAAAGCACGTGGCACAGATCCTGGACTCCCGGATGAACACTAAGTACGACGAGAATGACAAGCTGATCCG
GGAAGTGAAAGTGATCACCCTGAAGTCCAAGCTGGTGTCCGATTTCCGGAAGGATTTCCAGTTTTACAAA
GTGCGCGAGATCAACAACTACCACCACGCCCACGACGCCTACCTGAACGCCGTCGTGGGAACCGCCCTGA
TCAAAAAGTACCCTAAGCTGGAAAGCGAGTTCGTGTACGGCGACTACAAGGTGTACGACGTGCGGAAGAT
GATCGCCAAGAGCGAGCAGAGCGGCGGGAGCGGCGGGAGCGGGGGGAGCACTAATCTGAGCGACATCATT
GAGAAGGAGACTGGGAAACAGCTGGTCATTCAGGAGTCCATCCTGATGCTGCCTGAGGAGGTGGAGGAAG
TGATCGGCAACAAGCCAGAGTCTGACATCCTGGTGCACACCGCCTACGACGAGTCCACAGATGAAAATGT
GATGCTGCTGACCTCTGACGCCCCCGAGTATAAGCCTTGGGCCCTGGTCATCCAGGATTCTAACGGCGAG
AATAAGATCAAGATGCTGAGCGGAGGATCCGGAGGATCTGGAGGCAGCACCAACCTGTCTGACATCATCG
AGAAGGAGACAGGCAAGCAGCTGGTCATCCAGGAGAGCATCCTGATGCTGCCCGAAGAAGTCGAAGAAGT
GATCGGAAACAAGCCTGAGAGCGATATCCTGGTCCATACCGCCTACGACGAGAGTACCGACGAAAATGTG
ATGCTGCTGACATCCGACGCCCCAGAGTATAAGCCCTGGGCTCTGGTCATCCAGGATTCCAACGGAGAGA
ACAAAATCAAAATGCTGTCTGGCGGCTCAAAAAGAACCGCCGACGGCAGCGAATTCGAGCCCAAGAAGAA
GAGGAAAGTCTAACCGGTCATCATCACCATCACCATTGAGTTTAAACCCGCTGATCAGCCTCGACTGTGC
CTTCTAGTTGCCAGCCATCTGTTGTTTGCCCCTCCCCCGTGCCTTCCTTGACCCTGGAAGGTGCCACTCC
CACTGTCCTTTCCTAATAAAATGAGGAAATTGCATCGCATTGTCTGAGTAGGTGTCATTCTATTCTGGGG
GGTGGGGTGGGGCAGGACAGCAAGGGGGAGGATTGGGAAGACAATAGCAGGCATGCTGGGGATGCGGTGG
GCTCTATGGCTTCTGAGGCGGAAAGAACCAGCTGGGGCTCGATACCGTCGACCTCTAGCTAGAGCTTGGC
GTAATCATGGTCATAGCTGTTTCCTGTGTGAAATTGTTATCCGCTCACAATTCCACACAACATACGAGCC
GGAAGCATAAAGTGTAAAGCCTAGGGTGCCTAATGAGTGAGCTAACTCACATTAATTGCGTTGCGCTCAC
TGCCCGCTTTCCAGTCGGGAAACCTGTCGTGCCAGCTGCATTAATGAATCGGCCAACGCGCGGGGAGAGG
CGGTTTGCGTATTGGGCGCTCTTCCGCTTCCTCGCTCACTGACTCGCTGCGCTCGGTCGTTCGGCTGCGG
CGAGCGGTATCAGCTCACTCAAAGGCGGTAATACGGTTATCCACAGAATCAGGGGATAACGCAGGAAAGA
ACATGTGAGCAAAAGGCCAGCAAAAGGCCAGGAACCGTAAAAAGGCCGCGTTGCTGGCGTTTTTCCATAG
GCTCCGCCCCCCTGACGAGCATCACAAAAATCGACGCTCAAGTCAGAGGTGGCGAAACCCGACAGGACTA
TAAAGATACCAGGCGTTTCCCCCTGGAAGCTCCCTCGTGCGCTCTCCTGTTCCGACCCTGCCGCTTACCG
GATACCTGTCCGCCTTTCTCCCTTCGGGAAGCGTGGCGCTTTCTCATAGCTCACGCTGTAGGTATCTCAG
TTCGGTGTAGGTCGTTCGCTCCAAGCTGGGCTGTGTGCACGAACCCCCCGTTCAGCCCGACCGCTGCGCC
TTATCCGGTAACTATCGTCTTGAGTCCAACCCGGTAAGACACGACTTATCGCCACTGGCAGCAGCCACTG
GTAACAGGATTAGCAGAGCGAGGTATGTAGGCGGTGCTACAGAGTTCTTGAAGTGGTGGCCTAACTACGG
CTACACTAGAAGAACAGTATTTGGTATCTGCGCTCTGCTGAAGCCAGTTACCTTCGGAAAAAGAGTTGGT
AGCTCTTGATCCGGCAAACAAACCACCGCTGGTAGCGGTGGTTTTTTTGTTTGCAAGCAGCAGATTACGC
GCAGAAAAAAAGGATCTCAAGAAGATCCTTTGATCTTTTCTACGGGGTCTGACACTCAGTGGAACGAAAA
CTCACGTTAAGGGATTTTGGTCATGAGATTATCAAAAAGGATCTTCACCTAGATCCTTTTAAATTAAAAA
TGAAGTTTTAAATCAATCTAAAGTATATATGAGTAAACTTGGTCTGACAGTTACCAATGCTTAATCAGTG
AGGCACCTATCTCAGCGATCTGTCTATTTCGTTCATCCATAGTTGCCTGACTCCCCGTCGTGTAGATAAC
TACGATACGGGAGGGCTTACCATCTGGCCCCAGTGCTGCAATGATACCGCGAGACCCACGCTCACCGGCT
CCAGATTTATCAGCAATAAACCAGCCAGCCGGAAGGGCCGAGCGCAGAAGTGGTCCTGCAACTTTATCCG
CCTCCATCCAGTCTATTAATTGTTGCCGGGAAGCTAGAGTAAGTAGTTCGCCAGTTAATAGTTTGCGCAA
CGTTGTTGCCATTGCTACAGGCATCGTGGTGTCACGCTCGTCGTTTGGTATGGCTTCATTCAGCTCCGGT
TCCCAACGATCAAGGCGAGTTACATGATCCCCCATGTTGTGCAAAAAAGCGGTTAGCTCCTTCGGTCCTC
CGATCGTTGTCAGAAGTAAGTTGGCCGCAGTGTTATCACTCATGGTTATGGCAGCACTGCATAATTCTCT
TACTGTCATGCCATCCGTAAGATGCTTTTCTGTGACTGGTGAGTACTCAACCAAGTCATTCTGAGAATAG
TGTATGCGGCGACCGAGTTGCTCTTGCCCGGCGTCAATACGGGATAATACCGCGCCACATAGCAGAACTT
TAAAAGTGCTCATCATTGGAAAACGTTCTTCGGGGCGAAAACTCTCAAGGATCTTACCGCTGTTGAGATC
CAGTTCGATGTAACCCACTCGTGCACCCAACTGATCTTCAGCATCTTTTACTTTCACCAGCGTTTCTGGG
TGAGCAAAAACAGGAAGGCAAAATGCCGCAAAAAAGGGAATAAGGGCGACACGGAAATGTTGAATACTCA
TACTCTTCCTTTTTCAATATTATTGAAGCATTTATCAGGGTTATTGTCTCATGAGCGGATACATATTTGA
ATGTATTTAGAAAAATAAACAAATAGGGGTTCCGCGCACATTTCCCCGAAAAGTGCCACCTGACGTCGAC
GGATCGGGAGATCGATCTCCCGATCCCCTAGGGTCGACTCTCAGTACAATCTGCTCTGATGCCGCATAGT
TAAGCCAGTATCTGCTCCCTGCTTGTGTGTTGGAGGTCGCTGAGTAGTGCGCGAGCAAAATTTAAGCTAC
AACAAGGCAAGGCTTGACCGACAATTGCATGAAGAATCTGCTTAGGGTTAGGCGTTTTGCGCTGCTTCGC
GATGTACGGGCCAGATATACGCGTTGACATTGATTATTGACTAGTTATTAATAGTAATCAATTACGGGGT
CATTAGTTCATAGCCCATATATGGAGTTCCGCGTTACATAACTTACGGTAAATGGCCCGCCTGGCTGACC
GCCCAACGACCCCCGCCCATTGACGTCAATAATGACGTATGTTCCCATAGTAACGCCAATAGGGACTTTC
CATTGACGTCAATGGGTGGAGTATTTACGGTAAACTGCCCACTTGGCAGTACATCAAGTGTATC
